Addgene plasmid #86014: pQhsCDtRNA+
Purpose: Multi-gene expression system for purification of human box C/D RNPs with U14-tRNA minigene
Depositing lab: Hong Li. Depositing organization: Florida State University, Tallahassee. Publication: Co-expression and co-purification of archaeal and eukaryal box C/D RNPs. Peng Y, Yu G, Tian S, Li H. PLoS One. 2014 Jul 31;9(7):e103096. doi: 10.1371/journal.pone.0103096. eCollection 2014. PONE-D-14-15013 PubMed 25078083.
Backbone
  Vector backbone: pQLinkN (Addgene #13670)
  Backbone manufacturer: Konrad Buessow lab
  Vector type: Bacterial Expression ; Co-Expression; Purification
Growth in bacteria
  Bacterial resistance: Ampicillin, 100 μg/mL
  Growth temperature: 37°C
  Growth strain: DH5alpha
  Copy number: Unknown
Gene/Insert 1
  Gene/Insert name: U14-tRNA chimera
  Species: H. sapiens (human)
  Entrez Gene: SNORD14A (a.k.a. RNU14, RNU14A, U14, U14-S13-5)
  Promoter: LPP
  Cloning method: Ligation Independent Cloning
  Sequencing primers: 5′ pQE65, TGAGCGGATAACAATTTCACACAG
Gene/Insert 2
  Gene/Insert name: 15.5K
  Species: H. sapiens (human)
  Entrez Gene: SNU13 (a.k.a. 15.5K, FA-1, FA1, NHP2L1, NHPX, OTK27, SNRNP15-5, SPAG12, SSFA1)
  Promoter: Ptac
  Cloning method: Ligation Independent Cloning
  Sequencing primers: 5′ Unknown
Gene/Insert 3
  Gene/Insert name: fibrillarin
  Species: H. sapiens (human)
  Mutation: amino acids 83-316
  Entrez Gene: FBL (a.k.a. FIB, FLRN, Nop1, RNU3IP1)
  Promoter: Ptac
  Cloning method: Ligation Independent Cloning
  Sequencing primers: 5′ Unknown
Gene/Insert 4
  Gene/Insert name: NOP56
  Species: H. sapiens (human)
  Mutation: amino acids 1-411
  Entrez Gene: NOP56 (a.k.a. NOL5A, SCA36)
  Promoter: Ptac
  Tag / fusion protein: 6x-His (C terminal on insert)
  Cloning method: Ligation Independent Cloning
  Sequencing primers: 5′ Unknown
Gene/Insert 5
  Gene/Insert name: NOP58
  Species: H. sapiens (human)
  Mutation: amino acids 1-401
  Entrez Gene: NOP58 (a.k.a. HSPC120, NOP5, NOP5/NOP58)
  Promoter: Ptac
  Cloning method: Ligation Independent Cloning
  Sequencing primers: 5′ Unknown; 3′ pQE276, GGCAACCGAGCGTTCTGAAC
Terms and licenses: Academic/Nonprofit Terms; Industry Terms: Not Available to Industry
Depositor comments: Please see associated publication for additional graphics describing this plasmid. Plasmid construction: To construct the human box C/D RNP plasmid, pQhsCDtRNA+, pQLinkN (Addgene #13670) was inserted with the coding sequences of Homo sapiens (Hs) NOP56 (amino acids 1 to 411), NOP58 (amino acids 1 to 401) and fibrillarin (amino acids 83 to 316), 15.5 K, and U14 snoRNA. Each protein-encoding gene was first cloned into pQLink-N plasmid using BamHI and NotI sites. The plasmids containing two different protein-encoding genes were then digested by SwaI and PacI, respectively, treated with LIC qualified T4 polymerase (dCTP for Pac I digest and dGTP for Swa I digest) and then annealed at 70°C. Each clone was identified by digestion of the recombined plasmid with Pac I. This process was repeated for additional coding sequence until all were inserted. To construct the tRNA-RNA chimera, the DNA sequence of human U14 snoRNA was fused with that of E. coli initiator tRNAMet scaffold under the control of lpp promoter. The fused mini gene sequences contain the Xho I site, the LINK1 sequence (required for pQLink-N fusion), the lpp promoter, tRNA scaffold part I, sR3 sRNA/U14 snoRNA, tRNA scaffold part II, the rrnC terminator and the Hind III site. The Xho I and Hind III sites were used to clone the mini gene into the pQLink-N vector. Finally, the tRNA-sRNA/snoRNA segment was recombined with box C/D protein coding sequences via the LINK reaction of the pQLink system resulting in pQhsCDtRNA+. In addition, a plasmid containing all protein-encoding sequences without an inserted RNA mini gene, pQhsCD, were also constructed.
How to cite: pQhsCDtRNA+ was a gift from Hong Li (Addgene plasmid # 86014 ; http://n2t.net/addgene:86014 ; RRID:Addgene_86014)
