[The description below was written by a language model from this plasmid's Addgene catalogue record and pLannotate feature annotations shown in this document.]
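Description:
pQhsCDtRNA+ is a bacterial multi-gene co-expression plasmid built on the pQLinkN backbone. It produces and co-purifies a human box C/D ribonucleoprotein, proteins and guide RNA together, in E. coli. It replicates from a ColE1/pMB1-type origin (a bom region and a rop fragment are also annotated) and is selected with ampicillin through the bla gene. The feature table also shows a cat (chloramphenicol acetyltransferase) coding sequence with a fragmentary promoter, which the catalogue does not list as a selection marker. A lacI gene under the lacIq promoter supplies repressor for IPTG-inducible control.

The payload consists of five expression units assembled stepwise by the pQLink ligation-independent cloning scheme. Four are protein cassettes, each with its own promoter, lac operator and lambda t0 terminator. They encode fibrillarin (residues 83–316), NOP56 (residues 1–411, with a C-terminal His tag for affinity capture of the complex), NOP58 (residues 1–401) and full-length 15.5K (SNU13). The catalogue names the promoters as Ptac, whereas the automated annotation calls them T5 promoters with embedded lac operators. The annotation tool also matched NOP56 to the mouse ortholog, although the record states a human origin. Short attB-like sites flank some of the inserts.

The fifth unit is an RNA minigene in which human U14 snoRNA is embedded within an E. coli initiator tRNA-Met scaffold. It is driven by the lpp promoter and terminated by the rrnC terminator. Only the SNORD14 segment and a putative terminator are annotated in the table. Co-expressing the snoRNA chimera with the four core proteins is intended to let the RNP be purified as a complex through the single His tag on NOP56. The depositor also describes a companion construct, pQhsCD, that lacks the RNA minigene.
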