Features (pLannotate 1.2.2; 37 found; start..end, strand, type, name):
    887..907     +  CDS            7xHis: 6xHis affinity tag
    924..948     -  protein_bind   attB2: mutant version of attB; recombination site for the Gateway® BP reaction BP Clonase™
    970..1064    +  terminator     lambda t0 terminator: transcription terminator from phage lambda
   1093..1137    +  promoter       T5 promoter: bacteriophage T5 promoter for E. coli RNA polymerase, with embedded lac operator
   1145..1161    +  protein_bind   lac operator: The lac repressor binds to the lac operator to inhibit transcription in E. coli. This inhibition can be relieved by adding lactose or isopropyl-β-D-thiogalactopyranoside (IPTG). lac repressor encoded by lacI
   1207..2406    +  CDS            NOP58 (fragment): NOP58_HUMAN - Also known as NOL5, NOP5. Experimental evidence at protein level: Swiss-Prot protein existence level 1. Required for 60S ribosomal subunit biogenesis (By similarity). Core component of box C/D small nucleolar ribonucleoprotein (snoRNP) particles. Required for the biogenesis of box C/D snoRNAs such as U3, U8 and U14 snoRNAs. From Homo sapiens (Human).
   2423..2447    -  protein_bind   attB2: mutant version of attB; recombination site for the Gateway® BP reaction BP Clonase™
   2469..2563    +  terminator     lambda t0 terminator: transcription terminator from phage lambda
   2592..2636    +  promoter       T5 promoter: bacteriophage T5 promoter for E. coli RNA polymerase, with embedded lac operator
   2644..2660    +  protein_bind   lac operator: The lac repressor binds to the lac operator to inhibit transcription in E. coli. This inhibition can be relieved by adding lactose or isopropyl-β-D-thiogalactopyranoside (IPTG). lac repressor encoded by lacI
   2707..2724    +  protein_bind   attB1 (fragment): mutant version of attB; core recombination site for the Gateway® BP reaction BP Clonase™
   2733..3116    +  CDS            SNU13: NH2L1_HUMAN - Also known as NHP2L1. Experimental evidence at protein level: Swiss-Prot protein existence level 1. Involved in pre-mRNA splicing as component of the spliceosome (PubMed:28781166). Binds to the 5'-stem-loop of U4 snRNA and thereby contributes to spliceosome assembly (PubMed:10545122, PubMed:17412961). The protein undergoes a conformational change upon RNA-binding (PubMed:17412961). From Homo sapiens (Human).
   3124..3141    -  protein_bind   attB2 (fragment): mutant version of attB; core recombination site for the Gateway® BP reaction BP Clonase™
   3164..3258    +  terminator     lambda t0 terminator: transcription terminator from phage lambda
   3323..3351    +  promoter       cat promoter (fragment): promoter of the E. coli cat gene encoding chloramphenicol acetyltransferase
   3352..4008    +  CDS            cat: CAT_ECOLX - Experimental evidence at protein level: Swiss-Prot protein existence level 1. This enzyme is an effector of chloramphenicol resistance in bacteria. From Escherichia coli. This protein is used as a marker in many commonly used cloning vectors, such as pACYC184.
   4076..4162    +  terminator     rrnB T1 terminator: Escherichia coli rrnB; transcription terminator T1 from the E. coli rrnB gene
   4185..4202    -  promoter       tet promoter (fragment): E. coli promoter for tetracycline efflux protein gene
   4221..4242    -  protein_bind   CAP binding site: CAP binding activates transcription in the presence of cAMP. E. coli catabolite activator protein
   4255..5337    -  CDS            lacI: lac repressor; lacI; The lac repressor binds to the lac operator to inhibit transcription in E. coli. This inhibition can be relieved by adding lactose or isopropyl-β-D-thiogalactopyranoside (IPTG).
   5338..5415    -  promoter       lacIq promoter: lacI (mutant); In the lacIq allele, a single base change in the promoter boosts expression of the lacI gene about 10-fold.
   5464..5505    +  CDS            rop (fragment): Rop protein, which maintains plasmids at low copy number; rop
   5607..5747    +  misc_feature   bom: basis of mobility region from pBR322
   5933..6521    -  rep_origin     ori: high-copy-number ColE1/pMB1/pBR322/pUC origin of replication
   6692..7552    -  CDS            AmpR: β-lactamase; bla; confers resistance to ampicillin, carbenicillin, and related antibiotics
   7553..7657    -  promoter       AmpR promoter: bla
   7867..7956    +  ncRNA          SNORD14 (fragment): Accession: RF00016 - Small nucleolar RNA SNORD14
   8001..8030    +  terminator     bacterial terminator (fragment): putative bacterial transcription terminator
   8051..8145    +  terminator     lambda t0 terminator: transcription terminator from phage lambda
   8174..8218    +  promoter       T5 promoter: bacteriophage T5 promoter for E. coli RNA polymerase, with embedded lac operator
   8226..8242    +  protein_bind   lac operator: The lac repressor binds to the lac operator to inhibit transcription in E. coli. This inhibition can be relieved by adding lactose or isopropyl-β-D-thiogalactopyranoside (IPTG). lac repressor encoded by lacI
   8285..8986    +  CDS            FBL (fragment): FBRL_HUMAN - Also known as FIB1, FLRN. Experimental evidence at protein level: Swiss-Prot protein existence level 1. S-adenosyl-L-methionine-dependent methyltransferase that has the ability to methylate both RNAs and proteins (PubMed:24352239, PubMed:30540930, PubMed:32017898). Involved in pre-rRNA processing by catalyzing the site-specific 2'-hydroxyl methylation of ribose moieties in pre-ribosomal RNA (PubMed:30540930). Site specificity is provided by a guide RNA that base pairs with the substrate (By similarity). Methylation occurs at a characteristic distance from the sequence involved in
   9003..9027    -  protein_bind   attB2: mutant version of attB; recombination site for the Gateway® BP reaction BP Clonase™
   9049..9143    +  terminator     lambda t0 terminator: transcription terminator from phage lambda
   9172..9216    +  promoter       T5 promoter: bacteriophage T5 promoter for E. coli RNA polymerase, with embedded lac operator
   9224..9240    +  protein_bind   lac operator: The lac repressor binds to the lac operator to inhibit transcription in E. coli. This inhibition can be relieved by adding lactose or isopropyl-β-D-thiogalactopyranoside (IPTG). lac repressor encoded by lacI
   9286..886     +  CDS            Nop56 (fragment) (across the origin): NOP56_MOUSE - Also known as Nol5a. Experimental evidence at protein level: Swiss-Prot protein existence level 1. Involved in the early to middle stages of 60S ribosomal subunit biogenesis. Core component of box C/D small nucleolar ribonucleoprotein (snoRNP) particles. Required for the biogenesis of box C/D snoRNAs such U3, U8 and U14 snoRNAs (By similarity). From Mus musculus (Mouse).
>Addgene plasmid #86014 | pQhsCDtRNA+ | addgene full sequence | sequence record 169485 | Addgene NGS Result
AGTCATAGCTGAGATCCTGCGAGGAGTTCGTCTGCACTTCCACAATCTGGTGAAGGGTCTGACCGATCTG
TCAGCTTGTAAAGCACAGCTGGGGCTGGGACACAGCTATTCCCGTGCCAAAGTTAAGTTTAATGTGAACC
GGGTGGACAATATGATCATCCAGTCCATTAGCCTCCTGGACCAGCTGGATAAGGACATCAATACCTTCTC
TATGCGTGTCAGGGAGTGGTACGGGTATCACTTTCCGGAGCTGGTGAAGATCATCAACGACAATGCCACA
TACTGCCGTCTTGCCCAGTTTATTGGAAACCGAAGGGAACTGAATGAGGACAAGCTGGAGAAGCTGGAGG
AGCTGACAATGGATGGGGCCAAGGCTAAGGCTATTCTGGATGCCTCACGGTCCTCCATGGGCATGGACAT
ATCTGCCATTGACTTGATAAACATCGAGAGCTTCTCCAGTCGTGTGGTGTCTTTATCTGAATACCGCCAG
AGCCTACACACTTACCTGCGCTCCAAGATGAGCCAAGTAGCCCCCAGCCTGTCAGCCCTAATTGGGGAAG
CGGTAGGTGCACGTCTCATCGCACATGCTGGCAGCCTCACCAACCTGGCCAAGTATCCAGCATCCACAGT
GCAGATCCTTGGGGCTGAAAAGGCCCTGTTCAGAGCCCTGAAGACAAGGGGTAACACTCCAAAATATGGA
CTCATTTTCCACTCCACCTTCATTGGCCGAGCAGCTGCCAAGAACAAAGGCCGCATCTCCCGATACCTGG
CAAACAAATGCAGTATTGCCTCACGAATCGATTGCTTCTCTGAGGTGCCCACGAGTGTATTCGGGGAGAA
GCTTCGAGAACAAGTTGAAGAGCGACTGTCCTTCTATGAGACTGGACATCACCATCACCATCACCATTAG
GCGGCCGCCTAGGACCCAGCTTTCTTGTACAAAGTGGTAAGCTTAATTAGCTGAGCTTGGACTCCTGTTG
ATAGATCCAGTAATGACCTCAGAACTCCATCTGGATTTGTTCAGAACGCTCGGTTGCCGCCGGGCGTTTT
TTATTGGTGAGAATCCAAGTAACAACACCATTTGTCGAGAAATCATAAAAAATTTATTTGCTTTGTGAGC
GGATAACAATTATAATAGATTCAATTGTGAGCGGATAACAATTTCACACAGAATTCATTAAAGAGGAGAA
ATTAACTATGGGATCCTTGGTGCTGTTTGAAACGTCTGTGGGTTACGCCATCTTTAAGGTTCTAAATGAG
AAGAAACTTCAAGAGGTTGATAGTTTATGGAAAGAATTTGAAACTCCAGAGAAAGCAAACAAAATAGTAA
AGCTAAAACATTTTGAGAAATTTCAGGATACAGCAGAAGCATTAGCAGCATTCACAGCTCTGATGGAGGG
CAAAATCAATAAGCAGCTGAAAAAAGTTCTGAAGAAAATAGTAAAAGAAGCCCATGAACCGCTGGCAGTA
GCTGATGCTAAACTAGGAGGGGTCATAAAGGAAAAGCTGAATCTCAGTTGTATCCATAGTCCTGTTGTTA
ATGAACTTATGAGAGGAATTCGTTCACAAATGGATGGATTAATCCCTGGGGTAGAACCACGTGAAATGGC
AGCTATGTGTCTTGGATTGGCTCACAGCCTGTCTCGATATAGATTGAAGTTTAGCGCTGATAAAGTAGAC
ACAATGATTGTTCAGGCAATTTCCTTGTTAGATGACTTGGATAAAGAACTAAACAACTACATTATGCGAT
GTAGAGAATGGTATGGCTGGCATTTCCCTGAATTAGGAAAAATTATTTCAGATAATTTAACATACTGCAA
GTGTTTACAGAAAGTTGGCGATAGGAAGAACTATGCCTCTGCCAAGCTTTCTGAGTTGCTGCCAGAAGAA
GTTGAAGCAGAAGTGAAAGCAGCTGCAGAGATATCAATGGGAACAGAGGTTTCAGAAGAAGATATTTGCA
ATATTCTGCATCTTTGCACCCAGGTGATTGAAATCTCTGAATATCGAACCCAGCTCTATGAATATCTACA
AAATCGAATGATGGCCATTGCACCCAATGTTACAGTCATGGTTGGGGAATTAGTTGGAGCACGGCTTATT
GCTCATGCAGGTTCTCTTTTAAATTTGGCCAAGCATGCAGCTTCTACCGTTCAGATTCTTGGAGCTGAAA
AGGCACTTTTCAGAGCCCTCAAATCTAGACGGGATACCCCTAAGTATGGTCTCATTTATCATGCTTCACT
CGTGGGCCAGACAAGTCCCAAACACAAAGGAAAGATTTCTCGAATGCTGGCAGCCAAAACCGTTTTGGCT
ATCCGTTATGATGCTTTTGGTGAGGATTCAAGTTCTGCAATGGGAGTTGAGAACAGAGCCAAATTAGAGG
CCAGGTTGAGAACTTTGGAAGACAGATAGGCGGCCGCCTAGGACCCAGCTTTCTTGTACAAAGTGGTAAG
CTTAATTAGCTGAGCTTGGACTCCTGTTGATAGATCCAGTAATGACCTCAGAACTCCATCTGGATTTGTT
CAGAACGCTCGGTTGCCGCCGGGCGTTTTTTATTGGTGAGAATCCAAGTAACAACACCATTTGTCGAGAA
ATCATAAAAAATTTATTTGCTTTGTGAGCGGATAACAATTATAATAGATTCAATTGTGAGCGGATAACAA
TTTCACACAGAATTCATTAAAGAGGAGAAATTAACTATGGGATCTACAAGTTTGTACAAAAAAGTTGGCA
CCATGACTGAGGCTGATGTGAATCCAAAGGCCTATCCCCTTGCCGATGCCCACCTCACCAAGAAGCTACT
GGACCTCGTTCAGCAGTCATGTAACTATAAGCAGCTTCGGAAAGGAGCCAATGAGGCCACCAAAACCCTC
AACAGGGGCATCTCTGAGTTCATCGTGATGGCTGCAGACGCCGAGCCACTGGAGATCATTCTGCACCTGC
CGCTGCTGTGTGAAGACAAGAATGTGCCCTACGTGTTTGTGCGCTCCAAGCAGGCCCTGGGGAGAGCCTG
TGGGGTCTCCAGGCCTGTCATCGCCTGTTCTGTCACCATCAAAGAAGGCTCGCAGCTGAAACAGCAGATC
CAATCCATTCAGCAGTCCATTGAAAGGCTCTTAGTCTAACCAACTTTCTTGTACAAAGTGGTAAGCTTAA
TTAGCTGAGCTTGGACTCCTGTTGATAGATCCAGTAATGACCTCAGAACTCCATCTGGATTTGTTCAGAA
CGCTCGGTTGCCGCCGGGCGTTTTTTATTGGTGAGAATCCAAGTAACAACACCATTTAAATGGAGTGGTT
ACAAATGGAGTGGTTAATTAAGGCTAGCTTGGCGAGATTTTCAGGAGCTAAGGAAGCTAAAATGGAGAAA
AAAATCACTGGATATACCACCGTTGATATATCCCAATGGCATCGTAAAGAACATTTTGAGGCATTTCAGT
CAGTTGCTCAATGTACCTATAACCAGACCGTTCAGCTGGATATTACGGCCTTTTTAAAGACCGTAAAGAA
AAATAAGCACAAGTTTTATCCGGCCTTTATTCACATTCTTGCCCGCCTGATGAATGCTCATCCGGAATTT
CGTATGGCAATGAAAGACGGTGAGCTGGTGATATGGGATAGTGTTCACCCTTGTTACACCGTTTTCCATG
AGCAAACTGAAACGTTTTCATCGCTCTGGAGTGAATACCACGACGATTTCCGGCAGTTTCTACACATATA
TTCGCAAGATGTGGCGTGTTACGGTGAAAACCTGGCCTATTTCCCTAAAGGGTTTATTGAGAATATGTTT
TTCGTCTCAGCCAATCCCTGGGTGAGTTTCACCAGTTTTGATTTAAACGTGGCCAATATGGACAACTTCT
TCGCCCCCGTTTTCACCATGGGCAAATATTATACGCAAGGCGACAAGGTGCTGATGCCGCTGGCGATTCA
GGTTCATCATGCCGTTTGTGATGGCTTCCATGTCGGCAGAATGCTTAATGAATTACAACAGTACTGCGAT
GAGTGGCAGGGCGGGGCGTAATTTTTTTAAGGCAGTTATTGGTGCCCTTAAACGCCTGGGGTAATGACTC
TCTAGCTTGAGGCATCAAATAAAACGAAAGGCTCAGTCGAAAGACTGGGCCTTTCGTTTTATCTGTTGTT
TGTCGGTGAACGCTCTCCTGAGTAGGACAAATCCGCCCTCTAGATTACGTGCAGTCGATGATAAGCTGTC
AAACATGAGAATTGTGCCTAATGAGTGAGCTAACTTACATTAATTGCGTTGCGCTCACTGCCCGCTTTCC
AGTCGGGAAACCTGTCGTGCCAGCTGCATTAATGAATCGGCCAACGCGCGGGGAGAGGCGGTTTGCGTAT
TGGGCGCCAGGGTGGTTTTTCTTTTCACCAGTGAGACGGGCAACAGCTGATTGCCCTTCACCGCCTGGCC
CTGAGAGAGTTGCAGCAAGCGGTCCACGCTGGTTTGCCCCAGCAGGCGAAAATCCTGTTTGATGGTGGTT
AACGGCGGGATATAACATGAGCTGTCTTCGGTATCGTCGTATCCCACTACCGAGATATCCGCACCAACGC
GCAGCCCGGACTCGGTAATGGCGCGCATTGCGCCCAGCGCCATCTGATCGTTGGCAACCAGCATCGCAGT
GGGAACGATGCCCTCATTCAGCATTTGCATGGTTTGTTGAAAACCGGACATGGCACTCCAGTCGCCTTCC
CGTTCCGCTATCGGCTGAATTTGATTGCGAGTGAGATATTTATGCCAGCCAGCCAGACGCAGACGCGCCG
AGACAGAACTTAATGGGCCCGCTAACAGCGCGATTTGCTGGTGACCCAATGCGACCAGATGCTCCACGCC
CAGTCGCGTACCGTCTTCATGGGAGAAAATAATACTGTTGATGGGTGTCTGGTCAGAGACATCAAGAAAT
AACGCCGGAACATTAGTGCAGGCAGCTTCCACAGCAATGGCATCCTGGTCATCCAGCGGATAGTTAATGA
TCAGCCCACTGACGCGTTGCGCGAGAAGATTGTGCACCGCCGCTTTACAGGCTTCGACGCCGCTTCGTTC
TACCATCGACACCACCACGCTGGCACCCAGTTGATCGGCGCGAGATTTAATCGCCGCGACAATTTGCGAC
GGCGCGTGCAGGGCCAGACTGGAGGTGGCAACGCCAATCAGCAACGACTGTTTGCCCGCCAGTTGTTGTG
CCACGCGGTTGGGAATGTAATTCAGCTCCGCCATCGCCGCTTCCACTTTTTCCCGCGTTTTCGCAGAAAC
GTGGCTGGCCTGGTTCACCACGCGGGAAACGGTCTGATAAGAGACACCGGCATACTCTGCGACATCGTAT
AACGTTACTGGTTTCACATTCACCACCCTGAATTGACTCTCTTCCGGGCGCTATCATGCCATACCGCGAA
AGGTTTTGCACCATTCGATGGTGTCGGAATTTCGGGCAGCGTTGGGTCCTGGCCACGGGTGCGCATGATC
TAGAGCTGCCTCGCGCGTTTCGGTGATGACGGTGAAAACCTCTGACACATGCAGCTCCCGGAGACGGTCA
CAGCTTGTCTGTAAGCGGATGCCGGGAGCAGACAAGCCCGTCAGGGCGCGTCAGCGGGTGTTGGCGGGTG
TCGGGGCGCAGCCATGACCCAGTCACGTAGCGATAGCGGAGTGTATACTGGCTTAACTATGCGGCATCAG
AGCAGATTGTACTGAGAGTGCACCACATGCGGTGTGAAATACCGCACAGATGCGTAAGGAGAAAATACCG
CATCAGGCGCTCTTCCGCTTCCTCGCTCACTGACTCGCTGCGCTCGGTCGTTCGGCTGCGGCGAGCGGTA
TCAGCTCACTCAAAGGCGGTAATACGGTTATCCACAGAATCAGGGGATAACGCAGGAAAGAACATGTGAG
CAAAAGGCCAGCAAAAGGCCAGGAACCGTAAAAAGGCCGCGTTGCTGGCGTTTTTCCATAGGCTCCGCCC
CCCTGACGAGCATCACAAAAATCGACGCTCAAGTCAGAGGTGGCGAAACCCGACAGGACTATAAAGATAC
CAGGCGTTTCCCCCTGGAAGCTCCCTCGTGCGCTCTCCTGTTCCGACCCTGCCGCTTACCGGATACCTGT
CCGCCTTTCTCCCTTCGGGAAGCGTGGCGCTTTCTCATAGCTCACGCTGTAGGTATCTCAGTTCGGTGTA
GGTCGTTCGCTCCAAGCTGGGCTGTGTGCACGAACCCCCCGTTCAGCCCGACCGCTGCGCCTTATCCGGT
AACTATCGTCTTGAGTCCAACCCGGTAAGACACGACTTATCGCCACTGGCAGCAGCCACTGGTAACAGGA
TTAGCAGAGCGAGGTATGTAGGCGGTGCTACAGAGTTCTTGAAGTGGTGGCCTAACTACGGCTACACTAG
AAGGACAGTATTTGGTATCTGCGCTCTGCTGAAGCCAGTTACCTTCGGAAAAAGAGTTGGTAGCTCTTGA
TCCGGCAAACAAACCACCGCTGGTAGCGGTGGTTTTTTTGTTTGCAAGCAGCAGATTACGCGCAGAAAAA
AAGGATCTCAAGAAGATCCTTTGATCTTTTCTACGGGGTCTGACGCTCAGTGGAACGAAAACTCACGTTA
AGGGATTTTGGTCATGAGATTATCAAAAAGGATCTTCACCTAGATCCTTTTAAATTAAAAATGAAGTTTT
AAATCAATCTAAAGTATATATGAGTAAACTTGGTCTGACAGTTACCAATGCTTAATCAGTGAGGCACCTA
TCTCAGCGATCTGTCTATTTCGTTCATCCATAGTTGCCTGACTCCCCGTCGTGTAGATAACTACGATACG
GGAGGGCTTACCATCTGGCCCCAGTGCTGCAATGATACCGCGAGACCCACGCTCACCGGCTCCAGATTTA
TCAGCAATAAACCAGCCAGCCGGAAGGGCCGAGCGCAGAAGTGGTCCTGCAACTTTATCCGCCTCCATCC
AGTCTATTAATTGTTGCCGGGAAGCTAGAGTAAGTAGTTCGCCAGTTAATAGTTTGCGCAACGTTGTTGC
CATTGCTACAGGCATCGTGGTGTCACGCTCGTCGTTTGGTATGGCTTCATTCAGCTCCGGTTCCCAACGA
TCAAGGCGAGTTACATGATCCCCCATGTTGTGCAAAAAAGCGGTTAGCTCCTTCGGTCCTCCGATCGTTG
TCAGAAGTAAGTTGGCCGCAGTGTTATCACTCATGGTTATGGCAGCACTGCATAATTCTCTTACTGTCAT
GCCATCCGTAAGATGCTTTTCTGTGACTGGTGAGTACTCAACCAAGTCATTCTGAGAATAGTGTATGCGG
CGACCGAGTTGCTCTTGCCCGGCGTCAATACGGGATAATACCGCGCCACATAGCAGAACTTTAAAAGTGC
TCATCATTGGAAAACGTTCTTCGGGGCGAAAACTCTCAAGGATCTTACCGCTGTTGAGATCCAGTTCGAT
GTAACCCACTCGTGCACCCAACTGATCTTCAGCATCTTTTACTTTCACCAGCGTTTCTGGGTGAGCAAAA
ACAGGAAGGCAAAATGCCGCAAAAAAGGGAATAAGGGCGACACGGAAATGTTGAATACTCATACTCTTCC
TTTTTCAATATTATTGAAGCATTTATCAGGGTTATTGTCTCATGAGCGGATACATATTTGAATGTATTTA
GAAAAATAAACAAATAGGGGTTCCGCGCACATTTCCCCGAAAAGTGCCACCTGACGTCTAAGAAACCATT
ATTATCATGACATTAACCTATAAAAATAGGCGTATCACGAGGCCCTTTCGTCTTCACCTCGAGCTTAATT
AAGTCGCCCCATCAAAAAAATATTCTCAACATAAAAAACTTTGTGTAATACTTGTAACGCTGAATTCGCC
CGGATAGCTCAGTCGGTAGAGCAGCGGTCACTGTGATGATGGTTTTCCAACATTCGCAGTTTCCACCAGA
AAGGTTTTCCTTAGTGTTGGGTAAACCTTCCTTGGATGTCTGAGTGACCGCGGGTCCAGGGTTCAAGTCC
CTGTTCGGGCGCCACTGCAGATCCTTAGCGAAAGCTAAGGATTTTTTTTAAGCTTAATTAGCTGAGCTTG
GACTCCTGTTGATAGATCCAGTAATGACCTCAGAACTCCATCTGGATTTGTTCAGAACGCTCGGTTGCCG
CCGGGCGTTTTTTATTGGTGAGAATCCAAGTAACAACACCATTTGTCGAGAAATCATAAAAAATTTATTT
GCTTTGTGAGCGGATAACAATTATAATAGATTCAATTGTGAGCGGATAACAATTTCACACAGAATTCATT
AAAGAGGAGAAATTAACTATGGGATCCGGGAAGAATGTGATGGTGGAGCCGCATCGGCATGAGGGTGTCT
TCATTTGTCGAGGAAAGGAAGATGCACTGGTCACCAAGAACCTGGTCCCTGGGGAATCAGTTTATGGAGA
GAAGAGAGTCTCGATTTCGGAAGGAGATGACAAAATTGAGTACCGAGCCTGGAACCCCTTCCGCTCCAAG
CTAGCAGCAGCAATCCTGGGTGGTGTGGACCAGATCCACATCAAACCGGGGGCTAAGGTTCTCTACCTCG
GGGCTGCCTCGGGCACCACGGTCTCCCATGTCTCTGACATCGTTGGTCCGGATGGTCTAGTCTATGCAGT
CGAGTTCTCCCACCGCTCTGGCCGTGACCTCATTAACTTGGCCAAGAAGAGGACCAACATCATTCCTGTG
ATCGAGGATGCTCGACACCCACACAAATACCGCATGCTCATCGCAATGGTGGATGTGATCTTTGCTGATG
TGGCCCAGCCAGACCAGACCCGGATTGTGGCCCTGAATGCCCACACCTTCCTGCGTAATGGAGGACACTT
TGTGATTTCCATTAAGGCCAACTGCATTGACTCCACAGCCTCAGCCGAGGCCGTGTTTGCCTCCGAAGTG
AAAAAGATGCAACAGGAGAACATGAAGCCGCAGGAGCAGTTGACCCTTGAGCCATATGAAAGAGACCATG
CCGTGGTCGTGGGAGTGTACAGGCCATAGGCGGCCGCCTAGGACCCAGCTTTCTTGTACAAAGTGGTAAG
CTTAATTAGCTGAGCTTGGACTCCTGTTGATAGATCCAGTAATGACCTCAGAACTCCATCTGGATTTGTT
CAGAACGCTCGGTTGCCGCCGGGCGTTTTTTATTGGTGAGAATCCAAGTAACAACACCATTTGTCGAGAA
ATCATAAAAAATTTATTTGCTTTGTGAGCGGATAACAATTATAATAGATTCAATTGTGAGCGGATAACAA
TTTCACACAGAATTCATTAAAGAGGAGAAATTAACTATGGGATCTGTGCTGTTGCACGTGCTGTTTGAGC
ACGCGGTCGGCTACGCGCTGCTGGCGCTGAAGGAAGTGGAGGAGATCAGTCTGCTGCAGCCGCAGGTGGA
GGAGTCCGTGCTCAACCTGGGCAAATTCCACAGCATCGTTCGTCTGGTGGCCTTTTGTCCCTTTGCCTCA
TCCCAGGTTGCCTTGGAAAATGCCAACGCCGTGTCTGAAGGGGTTGTTCATGAGGACCTCCGCCTGCTCT
TGGAGACCCACCTGCCGTCCAAAAAGAAGAAAGTACTCTTGGGAGTTGGGGATCCCAAGATTGGTGCCGC
AATACAGGAGGAGTTAGGGTACAACTGCCAGACTGGAGG
